>Addgene plasmid #186032 | pCAGGS SARS-CoV-2 BA.2.12.1 Spike | addgene full sequence | sequence record 363822 | Addgene NGS Result
GTCGACATTGATTATTGACTAGTTATTAATAGTAATCAATTACGGGGTCATTAGTTCATAGCCCATATAT
GGAGTTCCGCGTTACATAACTTACGGTAAATGGCCCGCCTGGCTGACCGCCCAACGACCCCCGCCCATTG
ACGTCAATAATGACGTATGTTCCCATAGTAACGCCAATAGGGACTTTCCATTGACGTCAATGGGTGGAGT
ATTTACGGTAAACTGCCCACTTGGCAGTACATCAAGTGTATCATATGCCAAGTACGCCCCCTATTGACGT
CAATGACGGTAAATGGCCCGCCTGGCATTATGCCCAGTACATGACCTTATGGGACTTTCCTACTTGGCAG
TACATCTACGTATTAGTCATCGCTATTACCATGGTCGAGGTGAGCCCCACGTTCTGCTTCACTCTCCCCA
TCTCCCCCCCCTCCCCACCCCCAATTTTGTATTTATTTATTTTTTAATTATTTTGTGCAGCGATGGGGGC
GGGGGGGGGGGGGGGGCGCGCCAGGCGGGGCGGGGCGGGGCGAGGGGCGGGGSGGGGSGRGGSGGAGAGG
TGCGGCGGCAGCCAATCAGAGCGGCGCGCTCCGAAAGTTTCCTTTTATGGCGAGGCGGCGGCGGCGGCGG
CCCTATAAAAAGCGAAGCGCGCGGCGGGCGGGAGTCGCTGCGCGCTGCCTTCGCCCCGTGCCCCGCTCCG
CCGCCGCCTCGCGCCGCCCGCCCCGGCTCTGACTGACCGCGTTACTCCCACAGGTGAGCGGGCGGGACGG
CCCTTCTCCTCCGGGCTGTAATTAGCGCTTGGTTTAATGACGGCTTGTTTCTTTTCTGTGGCTGCGTGAA
AGCCTTGAGGGGCTCCGGGAGGGCCCTTTGTGCGGGGGGAGCGGCTCGGGGGGTGCGTGCGTGTGTGTGT
GCGTGGGGAGCGCCGCGTGCGGCTCCGCGCTGCCCGGCGGCTGTGAGCGCTGCGGGCGCGGCGCGGGGCT
TTGTGCGCTCCGCAGTGTGCGCGAGGGGAGCGCGGCCGGGGGCGGTGCCCCGCGGTGCGGGGGGGGCTGC
GAGGGGAACAAAGGCTGCGTGCGGGGTGTGTGCGTGGGGGGGTGAGCAGGGGGTGTGGGCGCGTCGGTCG
GGCTGCAACCCCCCCTGCACCCCCCTCCCCGAGTTGCTGAGCACGGCCCGGCTTCGGGTGCGGGGCTCCG
TACGGGGCGTGGCGCGGGGCTCGCCGTGCCGGGCGGGGGGTGGCGGCAGGTGGGGGTGCCGGGCGGGGCG
GGGCCGCCTCGGGCCGGGGRGGGCTCGGGGGAGGGGCGCGGCGGCCCCCGGAGCGCCGGCGGCTGTCGAG
GCGCGGCGAGCCGCAGCCATTGCCTTTTATGGTAATCGTGCGAGAGGGCGCAGGGACTTCCTTTGTCCCA
AATCTGTGCGGAGCCGAAATCTGGGAGGCGCCGCCGCACCCCCTCTAGCGGGCGCGGGGCGAAGCGGTGC
GGCGCCGGCAGGAAGGAAATGGGCGGGGAGGGCCTTCGTGCGTCGCCGCGCCGCCGTCCCCTTCTCCCTC
TCCAGCCTCGGGGCTGTCCGCGGGGGGACGGCTGCCTTCGGGGGGGACGGGGCAGGGCGGGGTTCGGCTT
CTGGCGTGTGACCGGCGGCTCTAGAGCCTCTGCTAACCATGTTCATGCCTTCTTCTTTTTCCTACAGCTC
CTGGGCAACGTGCTGGTTATTGTGCTGTCTCATCATTTTGGCAAAGAATTCGCCACCATGTTCGTCTTCC
TCGTCCTCCTCCCCCTCGTCTCCTCCCAGTGCGTCAACCTCATCACCCGCACCCAGAGCTACACCAACTC
CTTCACCCGCGGCGTCTACTACCCCGACAAGGTCTTCCGCTCCTCCGTCCTCCACTCCACCCAGGACCTC
TTCCTCCCCTTCTTCTCCAACGTCACCTGGTTCCACGCCATCCACGTCTCCGGCACCAACGGCACCAAGC
GCTTCGACAACCCCGTCCTCCCCTTCAACGACGGCGTCTACTTCGCCTCCACCGAGAAGTCCAACATCAT
CCGCGGCTGGATCTTCGGCACCACCCTCGACTCCAAGACCCAGTCCCTCCTCATCGTCAACAACGCCACC
AACGTCGTCATCAAGGTCTGCGAGTTCCAGTTCTGCAACGACCCCTTCCTCGACGTCTACTACCACAAGA
ACAACAAGTCCTGGATGGAGTCCGAGTTCCGCGTCTACTCCTCCGCCAACAACTGCACCTTCGAGTACGT
CTCCCAGCCCTTCCTCATGGACCTCGAGGGCAAGCAGGGCAACTTCAAGAACCTCCGCGAGTTCGTCTTC
AAGAACATCGACGGCTACTTCAAGATCTACTCCAAGCACACCCCCATCAACCTCGGCCGCGACCTCCCCC
AGGGCTTCTCCGCCCTCGAGCCCCTCGTCGACCTCCCCATCGGCATCAACATCACCCGCTTCCAGACCCT
CCTCGCCCTCCACCGCTCCTACCTCACCCCCGGCGACTCCTCCTCCGGCTGGACCGCCGGCGCCGCCGCC
TACTACGTCGGCTACCTCCAGCCCCGCACCTTCCTCCTCAAGTACAACGAGAACGGCACCATCACCGACG
CCGTCGACTGCGCCCTCGACCCCCTCTCCGAGACCAAGTGCACCCTCAAGTCCTTCACCGTCGAGAAGGG
CATCTACCAGACCTCCAACTTCCGCGTCCAGCCCACCGAGTCCATCGTCCGCTTCCCCAACATCACCAAC
CTCTGCCCCTTCGACGAGGTCTTCAACGCCACCCGCTTCGCCTCCGTCTACGCCTGGAACCGCAAGCGCA
TCTCCAACTGCGTCGCCGACTACTCCGTCCTCTACAACTTCGCCCCTTTCTTCGCCTTCAAGTGCTACGG
CGTCTCCCCCACCAAGCTCAACGACCTCTGCTTCACCAACGTCTACGCCGACTCCTTCGTCATCCGCGGC
AACGAGGTCAGCCAGATCGCCCCCGGCCAGACCGGCAACATCGCCGACTACAACTACAAGCTCCCCGACG
ACTTCACCGGCTGCGTCATCGCCTGGAACTCCAACAAGCTCGACTCCAAGGTCGGCGGCAACTACAACTA
CCAGTACCGCCTCTTCCGCAAGTCCAACCTCAAGCCCTTCGAGCGCGACATCTCCACCGAGATCTACCAG
GCCGGCAACAAACCCTGCAACGGCGTCGCCGGCTTCAACTGCTACTTCCCCCTCAGGTCCTACGGCTTCA
GGCCCACCTACGGCGTCGGCCACCAGCCCTACCGCGTCGTCGTCCTCTCCTTCGAGCTCCTCCACGCCCC
CGCCACCGTCTGCGGCCCCAAGAAGTCCACCAACCTCGTCAAGAACAAGTGCGTCAACTTCAACTTCAAC
GGCCTCACCGGCACCGGCGTCCTCACCGAGTCCAACAAGAAGTTCCTCCCCTTCCAGCAGTTCGGCCGCG
ACATCGCCGACACCACCGACGCCGTCCGCGACCCCCAGACCCTCGAGATCCTCGACATCACCCCCTGCTC
CTTCGGCGGCGTCTCCGTCATCACCCCCGGCACCAACACCTCCAACCAGGTCGCCGTCCTCTACCAGGGT
GTCAACTGCACCGAGGTCCCCGTCGCCATCCACGCCGACCAGCTCACCCCCACCTGGCGCGTCTACTCCA
CCGGCTCCAACGTCTTCCAGACCCGCGCCGGCTGCCTCATCGGCGCCGAGTACGTCAACAACTCCTACGA
GTGCGACATCCCCATCGGCGCCGGCATCTGCGCCTCCTACCAGACCCAGACCAAGTCCCACCGCCGCGCC
CGCTCCGTCGCCTCCCAGTCCATCATCGCCTACACCATGTCCCTCGGCGCCGAGAACCTGGTCGCCTACT
CCAACAACTCCATCGCCATCCCCACCAACTTCACCATCTCCGTCACCACCGAGATCCTCCCCGTCTCCAT
GACCAAGACCTCCGTCGACTGCACCATGTACATCTGCGGCGACTCCACCGAGTGCTCCAACCTCCTCCTC
CAGTACGGCTCCTTCTGCACCCAGCTCAAGCGCGCCCTCACCGGCATCGCCGTCGAGCAGGACAAGAACA
CCCAGGAGGTCTTCGCCCAGGTCAAGCAGATCTACAAGACCCCCCCCATCAAGTACTTCGGCGGCTTCAA
CTTCTCCCAGATCCTCCCCGACCCCTCCAAGCCCTCCAAGCGCTCCTTCATCGAGGACCTCCTCTTCAAC
AAGGTCACCCTCGCCGACGCCGGCTTCATCAAGCAGTACGGCGACTGCCTCGGCGACATCGCCGCCCGCG
ACCTCATCTGCGCCCAGAAGTTCAACGGCCTCACCGTCCTCCCCCCCCTCCTCACCGACGAGATGATCGC
CCAGTACACCTCCGCCCTCCTCGCCGGCACCATCACCTCCGGCTGGACCTTCGGCGCCGGCGCCGCCCTC
CAGATCCCCTTCGCCATGCAGATGGCCTACCGCTTCAACGGCATCGGCGTCACCCAGAACGTCCTCTACG
AGAACCAGAAGCTCATCGCCAACCAGTTCAACTCCGCCATCGGCAAGATCCAGGACTCCCTCTCCTCCAC
CGCCTCCGCCCTCGGCAAGCTCCAGGACGTCGTCAACCACAACGCCCAGGCCCTCAACACCCTCGTCAAG
CAGCTCTCCTCCAAGTTCGGCGCCATCTCCTCCGTCCTCAACGACATCCTGTCCCGCCTCGACAAGGTCG
AGGCCGAGGTCCAGATCGACCGCCTCATCACCGGCCGCCTCCAGTCCCTCCAGACCTACGTCACCCAGCA
GCTCATCCGCGCCGCCGAGATCCGCGCCTCCGCCAACCTCGCCGCCACCAAGATGTCCGAGTGCGTCCTC
GGCCAGTCCAAGCGCGTCGACTTCTGCGGCAAGGGCTACCACCTCATGTCCTTCCCCCAGTCCGCCCCCC
ACGGCGTCGTCTTCCTCCACGTCACCTACGTCCCCGCCCAGGAGAAGAACTTCACCACCGCCCCCGCCAT
CTGCCACGACGGCAAGGCCCACTTCCCCCGCGAGGGCGTCTTCGTCTCCAACGGCACCCACTGGTTCGTC
ACCCAGCGCAACTTCTACGAGCCCCAGATCATCACCACCGACAACACCTTCGTCTCCGGCAACTGCGACG
TCGTCATCGGCATCGTCAACAACACCGTCTACGACCCCCTCCAGCCCGAGCTCGACTCCTTCAAGGAGGA
GCTCGACAAGTACTTCAAGAACCACACCTCCCCCGACGTCGACCTCGGCGACATCTCCGGCATCAACGCC
TCCGTCGTCAACATCCAGAAGGAGATCGACCGCCTCAACGAGGTCGCCAAGAACCTCAACGAGTCCCTCA
TCGACCTCCAGGAGCTCGGCAAGTACGAGCAGTACATCAAGTGGCCCTGGTACATCTGGCTCGGCTTCAT
CGCCGGCCTCATCGCCATCGTCATGGTCACCATCATGCTCTGCTGCATGACCTCCTGCTGCTCCTGCCTC
AAGGGCTGCTGCTCCTGCGGCTCCTGCTGCAAGTTCGACGAGGACGACTCCGAGCCCGTCCTCAAGGGCG
TCAAGCTCCACTACACCTAAGCTAGCAGATCTTTTTCCCTCTGCCAAAAATTATGGGGACATCATGAAGC
CCCTTGAGCATCTGACTTCTGGCTAATAAAGGAAATTTATTTTCATTGCAATAGTGTGTTGGAATTTTTT
GTGTCTCTCACTCGGAAGGACATATGGGAGGGCAAATCATTTAAAACATCAGAATGAGTATTTGGTTTAG
AGTTTGGCAACATATGCCCATATGCTGGCTGCCATGAACAAAGGTTGGCTATAAAGAGGTCATCAGTATA
TGAAACAGCCCCCTGCTGTCCATTCCTTATTCCATAGAAAAGCCTTGACTTGAGGTTAGATTTTTTTTAT
ATTTTGTTTTGTGTTATTTTTTTCTTTAACATCCCTAAAATTTTCCTTACATGTTTTACTAGCCAGATTT
TTCCTCCTCTCCTGACTACTCCCAGTCATAGCTGTCCCTCTTCTCTTATGGAGATCCCTCGACCTGCAGC
CCAAGCTTGGCGTAATCATGGTCATAGCTGTTTCCTGTGTGAAATTGTTATCCGCTCACAATTCCACACA
ACATACGAGCCGGAAGCATAAAGTGTAAAGCCTGGGGTGCCTAATGAGTGAGCTAACTCACATTAATTGC
GTTGCGCTCACTGCCCGCTTTCCAGTCGGGAAACCTGTCGTGCCAGCGGATCCGCATCTCAATTAGTCAG
CAACCATAGTCCCGCCCCTAACTCCGCCCATCCCGCCCCTAACTCCGCCCAGTTCCGCCCATTCTCCGCC
CCATGGCTGACTAATTTTTTTTATTTATGCAGAGGCCGAGGCCGCCTCGGCCTCTGAGCTATTCCAGAAG
TAGTGAGGAGGCTTTTTTGGAGGCCTAGGCTTTTGCAAAAAGCTAACTTGTTTATTGCAGCTTATAATGG
TTACAAATAAAGCAATAGCATCACAAATTTCACAAATAAAGCATTTTTTTCACTGCATTCTAGTTGTGGT
TTGTCCAAACTCATCAATGTATCTTATCATGTCTGGATCCGCTGCATTAATGAATCGGCCAACGCGCGGG
GAGAGGCGGTTTGCGTATTGGGCGCTCTTCCGCTTCCTCGCTCACTGACTCGCTGCGCTCGGTCGTTCGG
CTGCGGCGAGCGGTATCAGCTCACTCAAAGGCGGTAATACGGTTATCCACAGAATCAGGGGATAACGCAG
GAAAGAACATGTGAGCAAAAGGCCAGCAAAAGGCCAGGAACCGTAAAAAGGCCGCGTTGCTGGCGTTTTT
CCATAGGCTCCGCCCCCCTGACGAGCATCACAAAAATCGACGCTCAAGTCAGAGGTGGCGAAACCCGACA
GGACTATAAAGATACCAGGCGTTTCCCCCTGGAAGCTCCCTCGTGCGCTCTCCTGTTCCGACCCTGCCGC
TTACCGGATACCTGTCCGCCTTTCTCCCTTCGGGAAGCGTGGCGCTTTCTCATAGCTCACGCTGTAGGTA
TCTCAGTTCGGTGTAGGTCGTTCGCTCCAAGCTGGGCTGTGTGCACGAACCCCCCGTTCAGCCCGACCGC
TGCGCCTTATCCGGTAACTATCGTCTTGAGTCCAACCCGGTAAGACACGACTTATCGCCACTGGCAGCAG
CCACTGGTAACAGGATTAGCAGAGCGAGGTATGTAGGCGGTGCTACAGAGTTCTTGAAGTGGTGGCCTAA
CTACGGCTACACTAGAAGAACAGTATTTGGTATCTGCGCTCTGCTGAAGCCAGTTACCTTCGGAAAAAGA
GTTGGTAGCTCTTGATCCGGCAAACAAACCACCGCTGGTAGCGGTGGTTTTTTTGTTTGCAAGCAGCAGA
TTACGCGCAGAAAAAAAGGATCTCAAGAAGATCCTTTGATCTTTTCTACGGGGTCTGACGCTCAGTGGAA
CGAAAACTCACGTTAAGGGATTTTGGTCATGAGATTATCAAAAAGGATCTTCACCTAGATCCTTTTAAAT
TAAAAATGAAGTTTTAAATCAATCTAAAGTATATATGAGTAAACTTGGTCTGACAGTTACCAATGCTTAA
TCAGTGAGGCACCTATCTCAGCGATCTGTCTATTTCGTTCATCCATAGTTGCCTGACTCCCCGTCGTGTA
GATAACTACGATACGGGAGGGCTTACCATCTGGCCCCAGTGCTGCAATGATACCGCGAGACCCACGCTCA
CCGGCTCCAGATTTATCAGCAATAAACCAGCCAGCCGGAAGGGCCGAGCGCAGAAGTGGTCCTGCAACTT
TATCCGCCTCCATCCAGTCTATTAATTGTTGCCGGGAAGCTAGAGTAAGTAGTTCGCCAGTTAATAGTTT
GCGCAACGTTGTTGCCATTGCTACAGGCATCGTGGTGTCACGCTCGTCGTTTGGTATGGCTTCATTCAGC
TCCGGTTCCCAACGATCAAGGCGAGTTACATGATCCCCCATGTTGTGCAAAAAAGCGGTTAGCTCCTTCG
GTCCTCCGATCGTTGTCAGAAGTAAGTTGGCCGCAGTGTTATCACTCATGGTTATGGCAGCACTGCATAA
TTCTCTTACTGTCATGCCATCCGTAAGATGCTTTTCTGTGACTGGTGAGTACTCAACCAAGTCATTCTGA
GAATAGTGTATGCGGCGACCGAGTTGCTCTTGCCCGGCGTCAATACGGGATAATACCGCGCCACATAGCA
GAACTTTAAAAGTGCTCATCATTGGAAAACGTTCTTCGGGGCGAAAACTCTCAAGGATCTTACCGCTGTT
GAGATCCAGTTCGATGTAACCCACTCGTGCACCCAACTGATCTTCAGCATCTTTTACTTTCACCAGCGTT
TCTGGGTGAGCAAAAACAGGAAGGCAAAATGCCGCAAAAAAGGGAATAAGGGCGACACGGAAATGTTGAA
TACTCATACTCTTCCTTTTTCAATATTATTGAAGCATTTATCAGGGTTATTGTCTCATGAGCGGATACAT
ATTTGAATGTATTTAGAAAAATAAACAAATAGGGGTTCCGCGCACATTTCCCCGAAAAGTGCCACCTGG
Features (pLannotate 1.2.2; 17 found; start..end, strand, type, name):
      4..383     +  enhancer       CMV enhancer: human cytomegalovirus immediate early enhancer
    385..660     +  promoter       chicken β-actin promoter: No description available
    661..1677    +  intron         chimeric intron: chimera between introns from chicken β-actin and rabbit β-globin
   1675..1731    +  CDS            HBB (fragment): HBB_LEPEU - Experimental evidence at protein level: Swiss-Prot protein existence level 1. Involved in oxygen transport from the lung to the various peripheral tissues. From Lepus europaeus (European hare).
   1738..5547    +  CDS            S: SPIKE_SARS2 - Experimental evidence at protein level: Swiss-Prot protein existence level 1. [Spike glycoprotein]: May down-regulate host tetherin (BST2) by lysosomal degradation, thereby counteracting its antiviral activity. From Severe acute respiratory syndrome coronavirus 2 (2019-nCoV) (SARS-CoV-2).
   5625..5680    +  polyA_signal   β-globin poly(A) signal: rabbit β-globin polyadenylation signal (Gil and Proudfoot, 1987)
   6065..6081    -  protein_bind   lac operator: The lac repressor binds to the lac operator to inhibit transcription in E. coli. This inhibition can be relieved by adding lactose or isopropyl-β-D-thiogalactopyranoside (IPTG). lac repressor encoded by lacI
   6089..6119    -  promoter       lac promoter: promoter for the E. coli lac operon
   6134..6155    -  protein_bind   CAP binding site: CAP binding activates transcription in the presence of cAMP. E. coli catabolite activator protein
   6168..6207    -  CDS            lacI (fragment): lac repressor; lacI; The lac repressor binds to the lac operator to inhibit transcription in E. coli. This inhibition can be relieved by adding lactose or isopropyl-β-D-thiogalactopyranoside (IPTG).
   6214..6236    +  promoter       SV40 promoter (fragment): SV40 enhancer and early promoter
   6260..6395    +  rep_origin     SV40 ori: SV40 origin of replication
   6415..6549    +  polyA_signal   SV40 poly(A) signal: SV40 polyadenylation signal
   6551..6605    -  CDS            lacI (fragment): lac repressor; lacI; The lac repressor binds to the lac operator to inhibit transcription in E. coli. This inhibition can be relieved by adding lactose or isopropyl-β-D-thiogalactopyranoside (IPTG).
   6788..7376    -  rep_origin     ori: high-copy-number ColE1/pMB1/pBR322/pUC origin of replication
   7547..8407    -  CDS            AmpR: β-lactamase; bla; confers resistance to ampicillin, carbenicillin, and related antibiotics
   8408..8512    -  promoter       AmpR promoter: bla
