[The description below was written by a language model from this plasmid's Addgene catalogue record and pLannotate feature annotations shown in this document.]
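Description:
pCAGGS SARS-CoV-2 BA.2.12.1 Spike is a mammalian expression plasmid of about 8.5 kb, built on the pCAGGS backbone, that drives production of the codon-optimized, full-length spike glycoprotein of the SARS-CoV-2 Omicron BA.2.12.1 subvariant. It is maintained in E. coli through a high-copy ColE1/pUC-type origin and selected with ampicillin via the β-lactamase gene and its native promoter. The backbone also carries remnants of the lac promoter/operator region and small lacI fragments. A short SV40 segment contains the SV40 origin, which can support episomal amplification in cells expressing large T antigen, together with an SV40 polyadenylation signal.

The spike open reading frame, roughly 3.8 kb and cloned between EcoRI and NheI sites that remain intact, sits downstream of the composite CAG promoter. This consists of the human cytomegalovirus immediate-early enhancer, the chicken β-actin promoter and a chimeric chicken β-actin/rabbit β-globin intron, an arrangement that gives strong, broadly active transcription in mammalian cells. A short rabbit β-globin fragment annotated just before the insert is part of this backbone cassette rather than a tag, and transcripts terminate at the rabbit β-globin poly(A) signal. No epitope tag or reporter is recorded.

The encoded spike carries the full set of BA.2 substitutions across the N-terminal domain, receptor-binding domain and S2, including D614G, N501Y and P681H, plus the two BA.2.12.1-defining changes L452Q and S704L. The associated work concerns how temperature affects the interaction between Omicron subvariant spikes and human ACE2. This fits use of the plasmid for transient cell-surface spike expression in receptor-binding and related functional assays.
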