Addgene plasmid #186032: pCAGGS SARS-CoV-2 BA.2.12.1 Spike
Purpose: Expresses codon-optimized full length SARS-CoV-2 BA.2.12.1 Spike
Depositing lab: Marceline Côté. Depositing organization: University of Ottawa. Publication: Temperature Influences the Interaction between SARS-CoV-2 Spike from Omicron Subvariants and Human ACE2. Gong SY, Ding S, Benlarbi M, Chen Y, Vezina D, Marchitto L, Beaudoin-Bussieres G, Goyette G, Bourassa C, Bo Y, Medjahed H, Levade I, Pazgier M, Cote M, Richard J, Prevost J, Finzi A. Viruses. 2022 Sep 30;14(10):2178. doi: 10.3390/v14102178. PubMed 36298733.
Backbone
  Vector backbone: pCAGGS
  Backbone size w/o insert (bp): 4716
  Total vector size (bp): 8529
  Vector type: Mammalian Expression
Growth in bacteria
  Bacterial resistance: Ampicillin, 100 μg/mL
  Growth temperature: 37°C
  Growth strain: DH5alpha
  Copy number: High Copy
Gene/Insert
  Gene/Insert name: SARS-CoV-2 BA.2.12.1 Spike (alt name: SARS CoV-2 Omicron S)
  Insert size (bp): 3812
  Mutation: Contains the BA.2 mutations (T19I, LPPA24S, G142D, V213G, G339D, S371F, S373P, S375F, T376A, D405N, R408S, K417N, N440K, S477N, T478K, E484A, Q493R, Q498R, N501Y, Y505H, D614G, H655Y, N679K, P681H, N764K, D796Y, Q954H, N969K) in addition to L452Q and S704L
  Entrez Gene: S (a.k.a. GU280_gp02, spike glycoprotein)
  Promoter: chicken β-actin promoter, CMV enhancer
  Cloning method: Restriction Enzyme; 5′ cloning site EcoRI (not destroyed); 3′ cloning site NheI (not destroyed)
  Sequencing primers: 5′ CTCTAGAGCCTCTGCTAACCATGTTC
Terms and licenses: Academic/Nonprofit Terms; Industry Terms
How to cite: pCAGGS SARS-CoV-2 BA.2.12.1 Spike was a gift from Marceline Côté (Addgene plasmid # 186032 ; http://n2t.net/addgene:186032 ; RRID:Addgene_186032)
