>Addgene plasmid #186032 | pCAGGS SARS-CoV-2 BA.2.12.1 Spike | depositor partial sequence | sequence record 360980 | Spike gene
CTCCTGGGCACGTGCTGGTTATTGTGCTGTCTCATCATTTTGGCAAAGAATTCGCCACCATGTTCGTCTT
CCTCGTCCTCCTCCCCCTCGTCTCCTCCCAGTGCGTCAACCTCATCACCCGCACCCAGAGCTACACCAAC
TCCTTCACCCGCGGCGTCTACTACCCCGACAAGGTCTTCCGCTCCTCCGTCCTCCACTCCACCCAGGACC
TCTTCCTCCCCTTCTTCTCCAACGTCACCTGGTTCCACGCCATCCACGTCTCCGGCACCAACGGCACCAA
GCGCTTCGACAACCCCGTCCTCCCCTTCAACGACGGCGTCTACTTCGCCTCCACCGAGAAGTCCAACATC
ATCCGCGGCTGGATCTTCGGCACCACCCTCGACTCCAAGACCCAGTCCCTCCTCATCGTCAACAACGCCA
CCAACGTCGTCATCAAGGTCTGCGAGTTCCAGTTCTGCAACGACCCCTTCCTCGACGTCTACTACCACAA
GAACAACAAGTCCTGGATGGAGTCCGAGTTCCGCGTCTACTCCTCCGCCAACAACTGCACCTTCGAGTAC
GTCTCCCAGCCCTTCCTCATGGACCTCGAGGGCAAGCAGGGCAACTTCAAGAACCTCCGCGAGTTCGTCT
TCAAGAACATCGACGGCTACTTCAAGATCTACTCCAAGCACACCCCCATCAACCTCGGCCGCGACCTCCC
CCAGGGCTTCTCCGCCCTCGAGCCCCTCGTCGACCTCCCCATCGGCATCAACATCACCCGCTTCCAGACC
CTCCTCGCCCTCCACCGCTCCTACCTCACCCCCGGCGACTCCTCCTCCGGCTGGACCGCCGGCGCCGCCG
CCTACTACGTCGGCTACCTCCAGCCCCGCACCTTCCTCCTCAAGTACAACGAGAACGGCACCATCACCGA
CGCCGTCGACTGCGCCCTCGACCCCCTCTCCGAGACCAAGTGCACCCTCAAGTCCTTCACCGTCGAGAAG
GGCATCTACCAGACCTCCAACTTCCGCGTCCAGCCCACCGAGTCCATCGTCCGCTTCCCCAACATCACCA
ACCTCTGCCCCTTCGACGAGGTCTTCAACGCCACCCGCTTCGCCTCCGTCTACGCCTGGAACCGCAAGCG
CATCTCCAACTGCGTCGCCGACTACTCCGTCCTCTACAACTTCGCCCCTTTCTTCGCCTTCAAGTGCTAC
GGCGTCTCCCCCACCAAGCTCAACGACCTCTGCTTCACCAACGTCTACGCCGACTCCTTCGTCATCCGCG
GCAACGAGGTCAGCCAGATCGCCCCCGGCCAGACCGGCAACATCGCCGACTACAACTACAAGCTCCCCGA
CGACTTCACCGGCTGCGTCATCGCCTGGAACTCCAACAAGCTCGACTCCAAGGTCGGCGGCAACTACAAC
TACCAGTACCGCCTCTTCCGCAAGTCCAACCTCAAGCCCTTCGAGCGCGACATCTCCACCGAGATCTACC
AGGCCGGCAACAAACCCTGCAACGGCGTCGCCGGCTTCAACTGCTACTTCCCCCTCAGGTCCTACGGCTT
CAGGCCCACCTACGGCGTCGGCCACCAGCCCTACCGCGTCGTCGTCCTCTCCTTCGAGCTCCTCCACGCC
CCCGCCACCGTCTGCGGCCCCAAGAAGTCCACCAACCTCGTCAAGAACAAGTGCGTCAACTTCAACTTCA
ACGGCCTCACCGGCACCGGCGTCCTCACCGAGTCCAACAAGAAGTTCCTCCCCTTCCAGCAGTTCGGCCG
CGACATCGCCGACACCACCGACGCCGTCCGCGACCCCCAGACCCTCGAGATCCTCGACATCACCCCCTGC
TCCTTCGGCGGCGTCTCCGTCATCACCCCCGGCACCAACACCTCCAACCAGGTCGCCGTCCTCTACCAGG
GTGTCAACTGCACCGAGGTCCCCGTCGCCATCCACGCCGACCAGCTCACCCCCACCTGGCGCGTCTACTC
CACCGGCTCCAACGTCTTCCAGACCCGCGCCGGCTGCCTCATCGGCGCCGAGTACGTCAACAACTCCTAC
GAGTGCGACATCCCCATCGGCGCCGGCATCTGCGCCTCCTACCAGACCCAGACCAAGTCCCACCGCCGCG
CCCGCTCCGTCGCCTCCCAGTCCATCATCGCCTACACCATGTCCCTCGGCGCCGAGAACCTGGTCGCCTA
CTCCAACAACTCCATCGCCATCCCCACCAACTTCACCATCTCCGTCACCACCGAGATCCTCCCCGTCTCC
ATGACCAAGACCTCCGTCGACTGCACCATGTACATCTGCGGCGACTCCACCGAGTGCTCCAACCTCCTCC
TCCAGTACGGCTCCTTCTGCACCCAGCTCAAGCGCGCCCTCACCGGCATCGCCGTCGAGCAGGACAAGAA
CACCCAGGAGGTCTTCGCCCAGGTCAAGCAGATCTACAAGACCCCCCCCATCAAGTACTTCGGCGGCTTC
AACTTCTCCCAGATCCTCCCCGACCCCTCCAAGCCCTCCAAGCGCTCCTTCATCGAGGACCTCCTCTTCA
ACAAGGTCACCCTCGCCGACGCCGGCTTCATCAAGCAGTACGGCGACTGCCTCGGCGACATCGCCGCCCG
CGACCTCATCTGCGCCCAGAAGTTCAACGGCCTCACCGTCCTCCCCCCCCTCCTCACCGACGAGATGATC
GCCCAGTACACCTCCGCCCTCCTCGCCGGCACCATCACCTCCGGCTGGACCTTCGGCGCCGGCGCCGCCC
TCCAGATCCCCTTCGCCATGCAGATGGCCTACCGCTTCAACGGCATCGGCGTCACCCAGAACGTCCTCTA
CGAGAACCAGAAGCTCATCGCCAACCAGTTCAACTCCGCCATCGGCAAGATCCAGGACTCCCTCTCCTCC
ACCGCCTCCGCCCTCGGCAAGCTCCAGGACGTCGTCAACCACAACGCCCAGGCCCTCAACACCCTCGTCA
AGCAGCTCTCCTCCAAGTTCGGCGCCATCTCCTCCGTCCTCAACGACATCCTGTCCCGCCTCGACAAGGT
CGAGGCCGAGGTCCAGATCGACCGCCTCATCACCGGCCGCCTCCAGTCCCTCCAGACCTACGTCACCCAG
CAGCTCATCCGCGCCGCCGAGATCCGCGCCTCCGCCAACCTCGCCGCCACCAAGATGTCCGAGTGCGTCC
TCGGCCAGTCCAAGCGCGTCGACTTCTGCGGCAAGGGCTACCACCTCATGTCCTTCCCCCAGTCCGCCCC
CCACGGCGTCGTCTTCCTCCACGTCACCTACGTCCCCGCCCAGGAGAAGAACTTCACCACCGCCCCCGCC
ATCTGCCACGACGGCAAGGCCCACTTCCCCCGCGAGGGCGTCTTCGTCTCCAACGGCACCCACTGGTTCG
TCACCCAGCGCAACTTCTACGAGCCCCAGATCATCACCACCGACAACACCTTCGTCTCCGGCAACTGCGA
CGTCGTCATCGGCATCGTCAACAACACCGTCTACGACCCCCTCCAGCCCGAGCTCGACTCCTTCAAGGAG
GAGCTCGACAAGTACTTCAAGAACCACACCTCCCCCGACGTCGACCTCGGCGACATCTCCGGCATCAACG
CCTCCGTCGTCAACATCCAGAAGGAGATCGACCGCCTCAACGAGGTCGCCAAGAACCTCAACGAGTCCCT
CATCGACCTCCAGGAGCTCGGCAAGTACGAGCAGTACATCAAGTGGCCCTGGTACATCTGGCTCGGCTTC
ATCGCCGGCCTCATCGCCATCGTCATGGTCACCATCATGCTCTGCTGCATGACCTCCTGCTGCTCCTGCC
TCAAGGGCTGCTGCTCCTGCGGCTCCTGCTGCAAGTTCGACGAGGACGACTCCGAGCCCGTCCTCAAGGG
CGTCAAGCTCCACTACACCTAAGCTAGCAGATCTTTTTCCCTCTGCCAAAAATTATGGGGACATCATGAA
GCCCCTTGAGCATCTGACTTCTGGCTAATAAAGGAAATTTATTTTCATTGCAATAGTGTGTTGGAATTTT
TTGTGTCTCTCACTCGGAAGGACATATGGGAGGGCAAATCATTTAAAACATCAGAATGAGTATTTGGTTT
AGAGTTTGGCAACATATGCCCATATGCTGGCTGCCATGAACAAAGGTTGGCTATAAAGAGGTCATCAGTA
TATGAAACAGCCCCCTGCTGTCCATTCCTTATTCCATAGAAAAGCCTTGACTTGAGGTTAGATTTTTTTT
ATATTTTGTTTTGTGTTATTTTTTTCTTTAACATCCCTAAAATTTTCCTTACATGTTTTACTAGCCAGAT
TTTTCCTCCTCTCCTGACTACTCCCAGTCATAGCTGTCCCTCTTCTCTTATGGAGATCCCTCGACCTGCA
GCCCAAGCTTGGCGTAATCATGGTCATAGCTGTTTCCTGTGTGAAATTGTTATCCGCTCACAATTCCACA
CAACATACGAGCCGGAAGCATAAAGTGTAAAGCCTGGGGTGCCTAATGAGTGAGCTAACTCACATTAATT
GCGTTGCGCTCACTGCCCGCTTTCCAGTCGGGAAACCTGTCGTGCCAGCGGATCCGCATCTCAATTAGTC
AGCACCATAGTCCCGCCCCTAACTCCGCCCATCCC
